Addgene plasmid #192912: pPB-cT3G-cERP2-PPARG
Purpose: Barcoded piggybac transposon vector with Dox-inducible expression of PPARG
Depositing lab: George Church. Depositing organization: Harvard Medical School. Publication: Directed differentiation of human iPSCs to functional ovarian granulosa-like cells via transcription factor overexpression. Pierson Smela MD, Kramme CC, Fortuna PRJ, Adams JL, Su R, Dong E, Kobayashi M, Brixi G, Kavirayuni VS, Tysinger E, Kohman RE, Shioda T, Chatterjee P, Church GM. Elife. 2023 Feb 21;12:e83291. doi: 10.7554/eLife.83291. PubMed 36803359.
Backbone
  Vector backbone: PB-CT3G-CERP2-MG
  Backbone manufacturer: George Church (Addgene plasmid # 175503)
  Backbone size w/o insert (bp): 6509
  Vector type: Mammalian Expression
  Selectable markers: Puromycin
Growth in bacteria
  Bacterial resistance: Ampicillin, 100 μg/mL
  Growth temperature: 37°C
  Growth strain: DH5alpha
  Copy number: High Copy
Gene/Insert
  Gene/Insert name: PPARG
  Species: H. sapiens (human)
  Insert size (bp): 1433
  Entrez Gene: PPARG (a.k.a. CIMT1, GLM1, NR1C3, PPARG1, PPARG2, PPARG5, PPARgamma)
  Promoter: TET3G-miniCMV
  Tag / fusion protein: HA (C terminal on insert)
  Cloning method: Gateway Cloning
Terms and licenses: Academic/Nonprofit Terms; Industry Terms: Not Available to Industry
Depositor comments: Also expresses rTTA and puromycin acetyltransferase
How to cite: pPB-cT3G-cERP2-PPARG was a gift from George Church (Addgene plasmid # 192912 ; http://n2t.net/addgene:192912 ; RRID:Addgene_192912)
