[The description below was written by a language model from this plasmid's Addgene catalogue record and the feature table of its GenBank file.]
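Description:
pPB-cT3G-cERP2-PPARG is a mammalian expression plasmid built as a piggyBac transposon donor for stable, doxycycline-inducible expression of human PPARG. It is propagated in E. coli on a high-copy ColE1/pUC-type origin with ampicillin selection (AmpR/beta-lactamase). These bacterial elements, along with a residual lac promoter/operator region, lie outside the piggyBac inverted terminal repeats. When piggyBac transposase is supplied in trans, only the cargo between the repeats is expected to integrate into the host genome.

The cargo holds two divergently oriented units. In the first, a TRE3G-type promoter (seven tet operators fused to a minimal CMV promoter) drives the PPARG open reading frame. The ORF was inserted by Gateway recombination and is flanked by attB1/attB2 sites. It reads through into a C-terminal HA tag and stop codons and ends at an SV40 polyadenylation signal. Between the stop codons and the poly(A) signal sits a 20-mer barcode flanked by linker sequences and primer sites for NGS amplification, so the identity of the integrated factor can be read out in pooled experiments. In the second unit, a CMV enhancer joined to the EF-1-alpha core promoter constitutively expresses a FLAG-tagged Tet-On 3G transactivator linked through a P2A peptide to puromycin N-acetyltransferase, followed by its own SV40 poly(A). A single integration therefore provides the rtTA, puromycin selection and the inducible transgene.

Two sequence records are held, of 7909 and 7942 bp. They share the same architecture, but only the longer one annotates the PPARG ORF, barcode and puromycin gene. The associated work used such vectors for transcription factor overexpression to direct differentiation of human iPSCs toward ovarian granulosa-like cells.
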