LOCUS       Exported 7909 bp ds-DNA circular SYN 16-NOV-2022
DEFINITION  Barcoded piggybac transposon vector with Dox-inducible expression of
            PPARG.
ACCESSION   .
VERSION     .
KEYWORDS    pPB-cT3G-cERP2-PPARG
SOURCE      synthetic DNA construct
  ORGANISM  synthetic DNA construct
REFERENCE   1 (bases 1 to 7909)
  AUTHORS   Smela M, Church GM
  TITLE     Church lab granulosa cell plasmids
  JOURNAL   unpublished
REFERENCE   2 (bases 1 to 7909)
  AUTHORS   .
  TITLE     Direct Submission
  JOURNAL   Exported Nov 16, 2022 from SnapGene Server 1.1.58
            http://www.snapgene.com
FEATURES             Location/Qualifiers
     source          1..7909
                     /organism="synthetic DNA construct"
                     /mol_type="other DNA"
     protein_bind    5..23
                     /gene="tetO"
                     /label=tet operator
                     /bound_moiety="tetracycline repressor TetR"
                     /note="bacterial operator O2 for the tetR and tetA genes"
     protein_bind    41..59
                     /gene="tetO"
                     /label=tet operator
                     /bound_moiety="tetracycline repressor TetR"
                     /note="bacterial operator O2 for the tetR and tetA genes"
     protein_bind    77..95
                     /gene="tetO"
                     /label=tet operator
                     /bound_moiety="tetracycline repressor TetR"
                     /note="bacterial operator O2 for the tetR and tetA genes"
     protein_bind    113..131
                     /gene="tetO"
                     /label=tet operator
                     /bound_moiety="tetracycline repressor TetR"
                     /note="bacterial operator O2 for the tetR and tetA genes"
     protein_bind    149..167
                     /gene="tetO"
                     /label=tet operator
                     /bound_moiety="tetracycline repressor TetR"
                     /note="bacterial operator O2 for the tetR and tetA genes"
     protein_bind    185..203
                     /gene="tetO"
                     /label=tet operator
                     /bound_moiety="tetracycline repressor TetR"
                     /note="bacterial operator O2 for the tetR and tetA genes"
     protein_bind    221..239
                     /gene="tetO"
                     /label=tet operator
                     /bound_moiety="tetracycline repressor TetR"
                     /note="bacterial operator O2 for the tetR and tetA genes"
     primer_bind     266..290
                     /label=LNCX
                     /note="Human CMV promoter, forward primer"
     protein_bind    356..380
                     /gene="mutant version of attB"
                     /label=attB1
                     /bound_moiety="BP Clonase(TM)"
                     /note="recombination site for the Gateway(R) BP reaction"
     protein_bind    complement(1812..1836)
                     /gene="mutant version of attB"
                     /label=attB2
                     /bound_moiety="BP Clonase(TM)"
                     /note="recombination site for the Gateway(R) BP reaction"
     CDS             1838..1864
                     /codon_start=1
                     /product="HA (human influenza hemagglutinin) epitope tag"
                     /label=HA
                     /translation="YPYDVPDYA"
     polyA_signal    2031..2165
                     /label=SV40 poly(A) signal
                     /note="SV40 polyadenylation signal"
     repeat_region   2437..2471
                     /label=piggyBac left (5') inverted repeat
                     /note="piggyBac transposon-specific inverted terminal
                     repeat sequence (ITR)"
     primer_bind     complement(2482..2499)
                     /label=M13 Forward
                     /note="In lacZ gene. Also called M13-F20 or M13 (-21)
                     Forward"
     primer_bind     complement(2482..2498)
                     /label=M13 fwd
                     /note="common sequencing primer, one of multiple similar
                     variants"
     primer_bind     complement(2491..2513)
                     /label=M13/pUC Forward
                     /note="In lacZ gene"
     primer_bind     complement(2707..2726)
                     /label=pRS-marker
                     /note="pRS vectors, use to sequence yeast selectable
                     marker"
     primer_bind     2828..2850
                     /label=pGEX 3'
                     /note="pGEX vectors, reverse primer"
     primer_bind     complement(2889..2907)
                     /label=pBRforEco
                     /note="pBR322 vectors, upsteam of EcoRI site, forward
                     primer"
     promoter        2975..3079
                     /gene="bla"
                     /label=AmpR promoter
     CDS             3080..3940
                     /codon_start=1
                     /gene="bla"
                     /product="beta-lactamase"
                     /label=AmpR
                     /note="confers resistance to ampicillin, carbenicillin, and
                     related antibiotics"
                     /translation="MSIQHFRVALIPFFAAFCLPVFAHPETLVKVKDAEDQLGARVGYI
                     ELDLNSGKILESFRPEERFPMMSTFKVLLCGAVLSRIDAGQEQLGRRIHYSQNDLVEYS
                     PVTEKHLTDGMTVRELCSAAITMSDNTAANLLLTTIGGPKELTAFLHNMGDHVTRLDRW
                     EPELNEAIPNDERDTTMPVAMATTLRKLLTGELLTLASRQQLIDWMEADKVAGPLLRSA
                     LPAGWFIADKSGAGERGSRGIIAALGPDGKPSRIVVIYTTGSQATMDERNRQIAEIGAS
                     LIKHW"
     primer_bind     complement(3298..3317)
                     /label=Amp-R
                     /note="Ampicillin resistance gene, reverse primer"
     rep_origin      4111..4699
                     /direction=RIGHT
                     /label=ori
                     /note="high-copy-number ColE1/pMB1/pBR322/pUC origin of
                     replication"
     primer_bind     4600..4619
                     /label=pBR322ori-F
                     /note="pBR322 origin, forward primer"
     primer_bind     4853..4870
                     /label=L4440
                     /note="L4440 vector, forward primer"
     protein_bind    5076..5097
                     /label=CAP binding site
                     /bound_moiety="E. coli catabolite activator protein"
                     /note="CAP binding activates transcription in the presence
                     of cAMP."
     promoter        5112..5142
                     /label=lac promoter
                     /note="promoter for the E. coli lac operon"
     protein_bind    5150..5166
                     /label=lac operator
                     /bound_moiety="lac repressor encoded by lacI"
                     /note="The lac repressor binds to the lac operator to
                     inhibit transcription in E. coli. This inhibition can be
                     relieved by adding lactose or
                     isopropyl-beta-D-thiogalactopyranoside (IPTG)."
     primer_bind     5155..5177
                     /label=M13/pUC Reverse
                     /note="In lacZ gene"
     primer_bind     5174..5190
                     /label=M13 rev
                     /note="common sequencing primer, one of multiple similar
                     variants"
     primer_bind     5174..5190
                     /label=M13 Reverse
                     /note="In lacZ gene. Also called M13-rev"
     repeat_region   5216..5278
                     /label=piggyBac right (3') inverted repeat
                     /note="piggyBac transposon-specific inverted terminal
                     repeat sequence (ITR)"
     polyA_signal    5454..5535
                     /label=SV40 poly(A) signal
                     /note="SV40 polyadenylation signal"
     CDS             complement(6252..6308)
                     /codon_start=1
                     /product="2A peptide from porcine teschovirus-1
                     polyprotein"
                     /label=P2A
                     /note="Eukaryotic ribosomes fail to insert a peptide bond
                     between the Gly and Pro residues, yielding separate
                     polypeptides."
                     /translation="ATNFSLLKQAGDVEENPGP"
     CDS             complement(6318..7061)
                     /codon_start=1
                     /product="modified rtTA protein that binds tightly to
                     promoters containing the tet operator in the presence of
                     doxycycline"
                     /label=Tet-On(R) 3G
                     /translation="MSRLDKSKVINSALELLNGVGIEGLTTRKLAQKLGVEQPTLYWHV
                     KNKRALLDALPIEMLDRHHTHSCPLEGESWQDFLRNNAKSYRCALLSHRDGAKVHLGTR
                     PTEKQYETLENQLAFLCQQGFSLENALYALSAVGHFTLGCVLEEQEHQVAKEERETPTT
                     DSMPPLLKQAIELFDRQGAEPAFLFGLELIICGLEKQLKCESGGPTDALDDFDLDMLPA
                     DALDDFDLDMLPADALDDFDLDMLPG"
     CDS             complement(7062..7085)
                     /codon_start=1
                     /product="FLAG(R) epitope tag, followed by an enterokinase
                     cleavage site"
                     /label=FLAG
                     /translation="DYKDDDDK"
     regulatory      7085..7094
                     /regulatory_class="other"
                     /note="vertebrate consensus sequence for strong initiation
                     of translation (Kozak, 1987)"
     promoter        complement(7114..7325)
                     /label=EF-1-alpha core promoter
                     /note="core promoter for human elongation factor
                     EF-1-alpha"
     enhancer        7326..7705
                     /label=CMV enhancer
                     /note="human cytomegalovirus immediate early enhancer"
ORIGIN
        1 ttactcccta tcagtgatag agaacgtatg aagagtttac tccctatcag tgatagagaa
       61 cgtatgcaga ctttactccc tatcagtgat agagaacgta taaggagttt actccctatc
      121 agtgatagag aacgtatgac cagtttactc cctatcagtg atagagaacg tatctacagt
      181 ttactcccta tcagtgatag agaacgtata tccagtttac tccctatcag tgatagagaa
      241 cgtataagct tgcctatata agcagagctc gtttagtgaa ccgtcagatc gcctggagac
      301 gccatccacg ctgttttgac ctccatagaa gacaccggga ccgatccagc ctaccacaag
      361 tttgtacaaa aaagttggca tgaccatggt tgacacagag atgccattct ggcccaccaa
      421 ctttgggatc agctccgtgg atctctccgt aatggaagac cactcccact cctttgatat
      481 caagcccttc actactgttg acttctccag catttctact ccacattacg aagacattcc
      541 attcacaaga acagatccag tggttgcaga ttacaagtat gacctgaaac ttcaagagta
      601 ccaaagtgca atcaaagtgg agcctgcatc tccaccttat tattctgaga agactcagct
      661 ctacaataag cctcatgaag agccttccaa ctccctcatg gcaattgaat gtcgtgtctg
      721 tggagataaa gcttctggat ttcactatgg agttcatgct tgtgaaggat gcaagggttt
      781 cttccggaga acaatcagat tgaagcttat ctatgacaga tgtgatctta actgtcggat
      841 ccacaaaaaa agtagaaata aatgtcagta ctgtcggttt cagaaatgcc ttgcagtggg
      901 gatgtctcat aatgccatca ggtttgggcg gatgccacag gccgagaagg agaagctgtt
      961 ggcggagatc tccagtgata tcgacnnnnn nnnnnnnnnn nnnnnnnnnn nnnnnnnnnn
     1021 nnnnnnnnnn nnnnnnnnnn nnnnnnnnnn nnnnnnnnnn nnnnnnnnnn nnnnnnnnnn
     1081 nnnnnnnnnn nnnnnnnnnn nnnnnnnnnn nnnnnnnnnn nnnnnnnnnn nnnnnnnnnn
     1141 nnnnnnnnnn nnnnnnnnnn nnnnnnnnnn nnnnnnnnnn nnnnnnnnnn nnnnnnnnnn
     1201 nnnnnnnnnn nnnnnnnnnn nnnnnnnnnn nnnnnnnnnn nnnnnnnnnn nnnnnnnnnn
     1261 nnnnnnnnnn nnnnnnnnnn nnnnnnnnnn nnnnnnnnnn nnnnnnnnnn nnnnnnnnnn
     1321 nnnnnnnnnn nnnnnnnnnn nnnnnnnnnn nnnnnnnnnn nnnnnnnnnn nnnnnnnnnn
     1381 nnnnnnnnnn nnnnnnnnnn nnnnnnnnnn nnnnnnnnnn nnnnnnnnnn nnnnnnnnnn
     1441 nnnnnnnnnn nnnnnnnnnn nnnnnnnnnn nnnnnnnnnn nnnnnnnnnn nnnnnnnnnn
     1501 nnnnnnnnnn nnnnnnnnnn nnnnnnnnnn nnnnnnnnnn nnnnnnnnnn nnnnnnnnnn
     1561 nnnnnnnnnn nnnnnnnnnn nnnnnnnnnn nnnnnnnnnn nnnnnnnnnn nnnnnnnnnn
     1621 nnnnnnnnnn nnnnnnnnnn nnnnnnnnnn nnnnnnnnnn nnnnnnnnnn nnnnnnnnnn
     1681 nnnnnnnnnn nnnnnnnnnn nnnnnnnnnn nnnnnnnnnn nnnnnnnnnn nnnnnnnnnn
     1741 nnnnnnnnnn nnnnnnnnnn nnnnnnnnnn nnnnnnnnnn nnnnnnnnnn nnnnnnnnnn
     1801 nnnnnnntac tacccaactt tcttgtacaa agtggtatac ccatacgatg ttccagatta
     1861 cgcttagtaa tgagaaatac tcagaagatg tcactcacca tagtccgcag tgaaagataa
     1921 atgatcggaa aaatctttat agaggggttt tagagctaga aatagcaagt aggccactga
     1981 gcaagaacta tgaatgagat ctttagacat attgcggccg ctttctccgc gatccagaca
     2041 tgataagata cattgatgag tttggacaaa ccaaaactag aatgcagtga aaaaaatgcc
     2101 ttatttgtga aatttgtgat gctattgcct tatttgtaac cattataagc tgcaataaac
     2161 aagttatcta taacaagaaa atatatatat aataagttat cacgtaagta gaacatgaaa
     2221 taacaatata attatcgtat gagttaaatc ttaaaagtca cgtaaaagat aatcatgcgt
     2281 cattttgact cacgcggtcg ttatagttca aaatcagtga cacttaccgc attgacaagc
     2341 acgcctcacg ggagctccaa gcggcgactg agatgtccta aatgcacagc gacggattcg
     2401 cgctatttag aaagagagag caatatttca agaatgcatg cgtcaatttt acgcagacta
     2461 tctttctagg gttaagaatt cactggccgt cgttttacaa cgtcgtgact gggaaaaccc
     2521 tggcgttacc caacttaatc gccttgcagc acatccccct ttcgccagct ggcgtaatag
     2581 cgaagaggcc cgcaccgatc gcccttccca acagttgcgc agcctgaatg gcgaatggcg
     2641 cctgatgcgg tattttctcc ttacgcatct gtgcggtatt tcacaccgca tatggtgcac
     2701 tctcagtaca atctgctctg atgccgcata gttaagccag ccccgacacc cgccaacacc
     2761 cgctgacgcg ccctgacggg cttgtctgct cccggcatcc gcttacagac aagctgtgac
     2821 catgtctccg ggagctgcat gtgtcagagg ttttcaccgt catcaccgaa acacgcgagt
     2881 tcgaaagggc ctcgtgatac gcctattttt ataggttaat gtcatgataa taatggtttc
     2941 ttagacgtca ggtggcactt ttcggggaaa tgtgcgcgga acccctattt gtttattttt
     3001 ctaaatacat tcaaatatgt atccgctcat gagacaataa ccctgataaa tgcttcaata
     3061 atattgaaaa aggaagagta tgagtattca acatttccgt gtcgccctta ttcccttttt
     3121 tgcggcattt tgccttcctg tttttgctca cccagaaacg ctggtgaaag taaaagatgc
     3181 tgaagatcag ttgggtgcac gagtgggtta catcgaactg gatctcaaca gcggtaagat
     3241 ccttgagagt tttcgccccg aagaacgttt tccaatgatg agcactttta aagttctgct
     3301 atgtggcgcg gtattatccc gtattgacgc cgggcaagag caactcggtc gccgcataca
     3361 ctattctcag aatgacttgg ttgagtactc accagtcaca gaaaagcatc ttacggatgg
     3421 catgacagta agagaattat gcagtgctgc cataaccatg agtgataaca ctgcggccaa
     3481 cttacttctg acaacgatcg gaggaccgaa ggagctaacc gcttttttgc acaacatggg
     3541 ggatcatgta actcgccttg atcgttggga accggagctg aatgaagcca taccaaacga
     3601 cgagcgtgac accacgatgc ctgtagcaat ggcaacaacg ttgcgcaaac tattaactgg
     3661 cgaactactt actctagctt cccggcaaca attaatagac tggatggagg cggataaagt
     3721 tgcaggacca cttctgcgct cggcccttcc ggctggctgg tttattgctg ataaatctgg
     3781 agccggtgag cgtggttcac gcggtatcat tgcagcactg gggccagatg gtaagccctc
     3841 ccgtatcgta gttatctaca cgacggggag tcaggcaact atggatgaac gaaatagaca
     3901 gatcgctgag ataggtgcct cactgattaa gcattggtaa ctgtcagacc aagtttactc
     3961 atatatactt tagattgatt taaaacttca tttttaattt aaaaggatct aggtgaagat
     4021 cctttttgat aatctcatga ccaaaatccc ttaacgtgag ttttcgttcc actgagcgtc
     4081 agaccccgta gaaaagatca aaggatcttc ttgagatcct ttttttctgc gcgtaatctg
     4141 ctgcttgcaa acaaaaaaac caccgctacc agcggtggtt tgtttgccgg atcaagagct
     4201 accaactctt tttccgaagg taactggctt cagcagagcg cagataccaa atactgttct
     4261 tctagtgtag ccgtagttag gccaccactt caagaactct gtagcaccgc ctacatacct
     4321 cgctctgcta atcctgttac cagtggctgc tgccagtggc gataagtcgt gtcttaccgg
     4381 gttggactca agacgatagt taccggataa ggcgcagcgg tcgggctgaa cggggggttc
     4441 gtgcacacag cccagcttgg agcgaacgac ctacaccgaa ctgagatacc tacagcgtga
     4501 gctatgagaa agcgccacgc ttcccgaagg gagaaaggcg gacaggtatc cggtaagcgg
     4561 cagggtcgga acaggagagc gcacgaggga gcttccaggg ggaaacgcct ggtatcttta
     4621 tagtcctgtc gggtttcgcc acctctgact tgagcgtcga tttttgtgat gctcgtcagg
     4681 ggggcggagc ctatggaaaa acgccagcaa cgcggccttt ttacggttcc tggccttttg
     4741 ctggcctttt gctcacatgt tctttcctgc gttatcccct gattctgtgg ataaccgtat
     4801 taccgccttt gagtgagctg ataccgctcg ccgcagccga acgaccgagc gcagcgagtc
     4861 agtgagcgag gaagcggatg agcgcccaat acgcaaaccg cctctcaccg cgcgttggcc
     4921 gattcattaa tgcagctggc acgacaggtt tcccgactgg aaagcgggca gtgagcgcaa
     4981 cgcaaaccgc ctctccccgc gcgttggccg attcattaat gcagctggca cgacaggttt
     5041 cccgactgga aagcgggcag tgagcgcaac gcaattaatg tgagttagct cactcattag
     5101 gcaccccagg ctttacactt tatgcttccg gctcgtatgt tgtgtggaat tgtgagcgga
     5161 taacaatttc acacaggaaa cagctatgac catgattacg ccaaggtcga cttaacccta
     5221 gaaagataat catattgtga cgtacgttaa agataatcat gcgtaaaatt gacgcatgtg
     5281 ttttatcggt ctgtatatcg aggtttattt attaatttga atagatatta agttttatta
     5341 tatttacact tacatactaa taataaattc aacaaacaat ttatttatgt ttatttattt
     5401 attaaaaaaa aacaaaaact caaaatttct tctataaagt aacaaaactt ttagcagtga
     5461 aaaaaatgct ttatttgtga aatttgtgat gctattgctt tatttgtaac cattataagc
     5521 tgcaataaac aagttaacaa caacaattgc attcatttta tgtttcaggt tcagggggag
     5581 gtgtgggagg ttttttaaag caagtaaaac ctctacaaat gtggtatggc tgattatgat
     5641 cctctggaga ttcatgcgcc aggttttctg gtcatgcacc acgttcgtgg gccctcagga
     5701 acctccacgt cagcggtaac tgtgaagccc agtcgctcgt aaaaaggaag attccgggga
     5761 gcactggttt cgaggaacgc cggcacgcca gcccgttccg cggcctcaac accaggaaga
     5821 acgacagcgc ttcccaaacc tttaccttgg tgatctgggc tgacaccgac agtggcaaga
     5881 aaccacgcag gctcctttgg tctatgagga gccagcaagc cctccatttg ctgttgtgcc
     5941 gccaacctac tccctgacag ctcggccatc cgcggaccta tttccgcgaa cactgcgccg
     6001 gcttcgacgc tttccggagt agtccagacc gcaactgcgg caccatcgtc cgcaacccaa
     6061 actttaccaa tgtccagacc cacgcgcgta agaaacagct cttgcaactc agttaccctc
     6121 tctatgtgtc tgtccggatc tacggtatgg cgggtcgctg gataatctgc aaatgctgcg
     6181 gcaagtgttc ggacagcccg tggtacatcg tcacgggtag cgagcctaac agtgggctta
     6241 tattccgtca tggggccggg gttctcctcc acgtcgccgg cctgcttcag caggctgaag
     6301 ttggtggcgc cgctgccccc ggggagcatg tcaaggtcaa aatcgtcaag agcgtcagca
     6361 ggcagcatat caaggtcaaa gtcgtcaagg gcatcggctg ggagcatgtc taagtcaaaa
     6421 tcgtcaaggg cgtcggtcgg cccgccgctt tcgcacttta gctgtttctc caggccacat
     6481 atgattagtt ccaggccgaa aaggaaggca ggttcggctc cctgccggtc gaacagctca
     6541 attgcttgtt tcagaagtgg gggcatagaa tcggtggtag gtgtctctct ttcctctttt
     6601 gctacttgat gctcctgttc ctccaatacg cagcccagtg taaagtggcc cacggcggac
     6661 agagcgtaca gtgcgttctc cagggagaag ccttgctgac acaggaacgc gagctgattt
     6721 tccagggttt cgtactgttt ctctgttggg cgggtgccga gatgcacttt agccccgtca
     6781 cgatgtgaga ggagagcaca gcggtatgac ttggcgttgt tccgcagaaa gtcttgccat
     6841 gactcgcctt ccagggggca ggagtgggta tgatgcctgt ccagcatctc gattggcagg
     6901 gcatcgagca gggcccgctt gttcttcacg tgccagtaca gggtaggctg ctcaactccc
     6961 agcttttgag cgagtttcct tgtcgtcagg ccttcgatac cgactccatt gagtaattcc
     7021 agagcagagt ttatgacttt gctcttgtcc agtctagaca tcttatcgtc atcgtctttg
     7081 taatccatgg tggcggatcc cgcgtcacga cacctgtgtt ctggcggcaa acccgttgcg
     7141 aaaaagaacg ttcacggcga ctactgcact tatatacggt tctcccccac cctcgggaaa
     7201 aaggcggagc cagtacacga catcactttc ccagtttacc ccgcgccacc ttctctaggc
     7261 accggttcaa ttgccgaccc ctccccccaa cttctcgggc actgtgggcc atgtgcgctc
     7321 tgccccatgg taatagccat gactaatacg tagatgtact gccaagtagg aaagtgccat
     7381 aaggtcatgt actgggcata atgccaggcg ggccatttac cgtcattgac gtcaataggg
     7441 ggcgtacttg gcatatgata cacttgatgt actgccaagt gggcagttta ccgtaaatac
     7501 tccacccatt gacgtcaatg gaaagtgcct attggcgtta ctatgggaac atacgtcatt
     7561 attgacgtca atgggcgggg gtcgttgggc ggtcagccag gcgggccatt taccgtaagt
     7621 tatgtaacgc ggaactccat atatgggcta tgaactaatg accccgtaat tgattactat
     7681 taataactag tcaataatca atgtcataag ctctaatcgc ataatcgagc taagagcgat
     7741 taatatgctt agctagctta gctaagctag atttctctat tctcccacaa tatatagcag
     7801 ctattagctt agcagtccga atacgatcgt ccacgatcca taagcgtaac acatttgagt
     7861 agcgactgac gggcaccgga gccactcgag tggaattatc acctcgagt
//
