LOCUS       CK530_19_PPARG 7942 bp ds-DNA circular 07-APR-2021
DEFINITION  .
COMMENT     Sequence created by bulk assembly. Backbone 5' end ligation method:
            homology with bases TTTCTTGTACAAAGT 3' end ligation method: homology
            with bases TTTGTACAAAA Insert 5' end ligation method: homology with
            bases TTTGTACAAAA 3' end ligation method: homology with bases
            TTTCTTGTACAAAGT Backbone 5' end ligation method: homology with bases
            TTTCTTGTACAAAGT 3' end ligation method: homology with bases
            TTTGTACAAAA
FEATURES             Location/Qualifiers
     region          1..383
                     /label="Extracted region from CK490 - PB-cT3G-MG-cERP2"
                     /ApEinfo_revcolor="#75c6a9"
                     /ApEinfo_fwdcolor="#75c6a9"
     promoter        9..264
                     /label="TRE3GS Promoter"
                     /ApEinfo_revcolor="#ffef86"
                     /ApEinfo_fwdcolor="#ffef86"
     protein_bind    17..35
                     /label="tet operator (1)"
                     /ApEinfo_revcolor="#b1ff67"
                     /ApEinfo_fwdcolor="#b1ff67"
     protein_bind    53..71
                     /label="tet operator (2)"
                     /ApEinfo_revcolor="#faac61"
                     /ApEinfo_fwdcolor="#faac61"
     protein_bind    89..107
                     /label="tet operator (3)"
                     /ApEinfo_revcolor="#84b0dc"
                     /ApEinfo_fwdcolor="#84b0dc"
     protein_bind    125..143
                     /label="tet operator (4)"
                     /ApEinfo_revcolor="#c6c9d1"
                     /ApEinfo_fwdcolor="#c6c9d1"
     protein_bind    161..179
                     /label="tet operator (5)"
                     /ApEinfo_revcolor="#84b0dc"
                     /ApEinfo_fwdcolor="#84b0dc"
     protein_bind    197..215
                     /label="tet operator (6)"
                     /ApEinfo_revcolor="#ff9ccd"
                     /ApEinfo_fwdcolor="#ff9ccd"
     protein_bind    233..251
                     /label="tet operator (7)"
                     /ApEinfo_revcolor="#9eafd2"
                     /ApEinfo_fwdcolor="#9eafd2"
     promoter        265..364
                     /label="mCMV Promoter"
                     /ApEinfo_revcolor="#f8d3a9"
                     /ApEinfo_fwdcolor="#f8d3a9"
     protein_bind    368..383
                     /label="attR1"
                     /ApEinfo_revcolor="#75c6a9"
                     /ApEinfo_fwdcolor="#75c6a9"
     attR1           369..383
                     /label="attR1"
                     /ApEinfo_revcolor="#b4abac"
                     /ApEinfo_fwdcolor="#b4abac"
     misc_feature    complement(373..376)
                     /label="attL1"
                     /ApEinfo_revcolor="#f58a5e"
                     /ApEinfo_fwdcolor="#f58a5e"
     misc_feature    387..391
                     /label="Kozak?"
                     /ApEinfo_revcolor="#b7e6d7"
                     /ApEinfo_fwdcolor="#b7e6d7"
     misc_feature    392..1823
                     /label="PPARG"
                     /ApEinfo_revcolor="#85dae9"
                     /ApEinfo_fwdcolor="#85dae9"
     CDS             392..1885
                     /label="Translation 392-1885"
     misc_feature    complement(1827..1845)
                     /label="attP"
                     /ApEinfo_revcolor="#b4abac"
                     /ApEinfo_fwdcolor="#b4abac"
     attR2           complement(1831..1847)
                     /label="attR2"
                     /ApEinfo_revcolor="#d6b295"
                     /ApEinfo_fwdcolor="#d6b295"
     protein_bind    complement(1831..1848)
                     /label="attR2"
                     /ApEinfo_revcolor="#f58a5e"
                     /ApEinfo_fwdcolor="#f58a5e" extracted
     region          1831..1911
                     /label="Extracted region from CK490 - PB-cT3G-MG-cERP2"
                     /ApEinfo_revcolor="#75c6a9"
                     /ApEinfo_fwdcolor="#75c6a9"
     misc_feature    1836..1845
                     /label="attL2"
                     /ApEinfo_revcolor="#75c6a9"
                     /ApEinfo_fwdcolor="#75c6a9"
     CDS             1850..1876
                     /label="HA Tag"
                     /ApEinfo_revcolor="#85dae9"
                     /ApEinfo_fwdcolor="#85dae9"
     terminator      1877..1885
                     /label="STOPS"
                     /ApEinfo_revcolor="#b1ff67"
                     /ApEinfo_fwdcolor="#b1ff67"
     primer_bind     1889..1911
                     /label="oAMP123-PCR1_NGS_BC_Fwd"
                     /ApEinfo_revcolor="#b7e6d7"
                     /ApEinfo_fwdcolor="#b7e6d7"
     primer_bind     1889..1911
                     /label="BC_Fwd"
                     /ApEinfo_revcolor="#c6c9d1"
                     /ApEinfo_fwdcolor="#c6c9d1" extracted
     region          1912..1981
                     /label="Extracted region from Barcode Fragment"
                     /ApEinfo_revcolor="#faac61"
                     /ApEinfo_fwdcolor="#faac61"
     misc_difference 1916..1938
                     /label="Barcode linker 5'"
                     /ApEinfo_revcolor="#75c6a9"
                     /ApEinfo_fwdcolor="#75c6a9"
     misc_feature    1939..1958
                     /label="20mer Barcode"
                     /ApEinfo_revcolor="#f8d3a9"
                     /ApEinfo_fwdcolor="#f8d3a9"
     misc_difference complement(1959..1981)
                     /label="Barcode linker 3'"
                     /ApEinfo_revcolor="#b7e6d7"
                     /ApEinfo_fwdcolor="#b7e6d7" extracted
     region          1982..1985
                     /label="Extracted region from ATTR2-Right-FP modular"
                     /ApEinfo_revcolor="#ff9ccd"
                     /ApEinfo_fwdcolor="#ff9ccd"
     primer_bind     complement(1986..2008)
                     /label="BC_Rev"
                     /ApEinfo_revcolor="#ff9ccd"
                     /ApEinfo_fwdcolor="#ff9ccd"
     primer_bind     complement(1986..2008)
                     /label="oAMP124-PCR1_NGS_BC_Rev"
                     /ApEinfo_revcolor="#b1ff67"
                     /ApEinfo_fwdcolor="#b1ff67" extracted
     region          1986..2017
                     /label="Extracted region from Rev Primer"
                     /ApEinfo_revcolor="#d6b295"
                     /ApEinfo_fwdcolor="#d6b295"
     motif           2009..2033
                     /label="FP NotI_BgIII cloning"
                     /ApEinfo_revcolor="#d59687"
                     /ApEinfo_fwdcolor="#d59687" extracted
     region          2018..2051
                     /label="Extracted region from ATTR2-Right-FP modular"
                     /ApEinfo_revcolor="#f8d3a9"
                     /ApEinfo_fwdcolor="#f8d3a9"
     polyA_signal    2043..2177
                     /label="SV40 poly(A) signal"
                     /ApEinfo_revcolor="#75c6a9"
                     /ApEinfo_fwdcolor="#75c6a9" extracted
     region          2052..2207
                     /label="Extracted region from CK461-PB-cT3G-cERP2-Puro Base
                     Vector #4-CMV_Enhancer - mCMV-Tet-Promoter"
                     /ApEinfo_revcolor="#f8d3a9"
                     /ApEinfo_fwdcolor="#f8d3a9" extracted
     region          2208..4918
                     /label="Extracted region from CK490 -
                     PB-cT3G-MG-BsaIBC-FPMod-cERP2"
                     /ApEinfo_revcolor="#faac61"
                     /ApEinfo_fwdcolor="#faac61"
     repeat_region   complement(2449..2483)
                     /label="piggyBac left (5') inverted repeat"
                     /ApEinfo_revcolor="#ffef86"
                     /ApEinfo_fwdcolor="#ffef86"
     primer_bind     complement(2495..2510)
                     /label="M13F"
                     /ApEinfo_revcolor="#b4abac"
                     /ApEinfo_fwdcolor="#b4abac"
     primer_bind     complement(2719..2738)
                     /label="pRS-marker"
                     /ApEinfo_revcolor="#f8d3a9"
                     /ApEinfo_fwdcolor="#f8d3a9"
     primer_bind     2840..2862
                     /label="pGEX 3'"
                     /ApEinfo_revcolor="#faac61"
                     /ApEinfo_fwdcolor="#faac61"
     primer_bind     complement(2901..2919)
                     /label="pBRforEco"
                     /ApEinfo_revcolor="#c7b0e3"
                     /ApEinfo_fwdcolor="#c7b0e3"
     promoter        2987..3091
                     /label="AmpR promoter"
                     /ApEinfo_revcolor="#75c6a9"
                     /ApEinfo_fwdcolor="#75c6a9"
     CDS             3092..3952
                     /label="AmpR"
                     /ApEinfo_revcolor="#b1ff67"
                     /ApEinfo_fwdcolor="#b1ff67"
     primer_bind     complement(3310..3329)
                     /label="Amp-R"
                     /ApEinfo_revcolor="#d6b295"
                     /ApEinfo_fwdcolor="#d6b295"
     rep_origin      4123..4711
                     /label="ori"
                     /ApEinfo_revcolor="#d59687"
                     /ApEinfo_fwdcolor="#d59687"
     primer_bind     4612..4631
                     /label="pBR322ori-F"
                     /ApEinfo_revcolor="#b4abac"
                     /ApEinfo_fwdcolor="#b4abac"
     primer_bind     4865..4882
                     /label="L4440"
                     /ApEinfo_revcolor="#c7b0e3"
                     /ApEinfo_fwdcolor="#c7b0e3" extracted
     region          4919..5007
                     /label="Extracted region from AP2-pBR322ori-F-SAPI.ab1"
                     /ApEinfo_revcolor="#b7e6d7"
                     /ApEinfo_fwdcolor="#b7e6d7" extracted
     region          5008..7876
                     /label="Extracted region from CK490 -
                     PB-cT3G-MG-BsaIBC-FPMod-cERP2"
                     /ApEinfo_revcolor="#c7b0e3"
                     /ApEinfo_fwdcolor="#c7b0e3"
     protein_bind    5088..5109
                     /label="CAP binding site"
                     /ApEinfo_revcolor="#f8d3a9"
                     /ApEinfo_fwdcolor="#f8d3a9"
     promoter        5124..5154
                     /label="lac promoter"
                     /ApEinfo_revcolor="#f8d3a9"
                     /ApEinfo_fwdcolor="#f8d3a9"
     protein_bind    5162..5178
                     /label="lac operator"
                     /ApEinfo_revcolor="#75c6a9"
                     /ApEinfo_fwdcolor="#75c6a9"
     primer_bind     5186..5202
                     /label="M13R"
                     /ApEinfo_revcolor="#d59687"
                     /ApEinfo_fwdcolor="#d59687"
     repeat_region   5228..5290
                     /label="piggyBac right (3') inverted repeat"
                     /ApEinfo_revcolor="#f58a5e"
                     /ApEinfo_fwdcolor="#f58a5e"
     polyA_signal    5466..5547
                     /label="SV40 poly(A) signal(1)"
                     /ApEinfo_revcolor="#c6c9d1"
                     /ApEinfo_fwdcolor="#c6c9d1"
     primer_bind     5574..5593
                     /label="Puro_Fwd_Seq Primer"
                     /ApEinfo_revcolor="#c7b0e3"
                     /ApEinfo_fwdcolor="#c7b0e3"
     CDS             complement(5664..6263)
                     /label="Puromycin"
                     /ApEinfo_revcolor="#faac61"
                     /ApEinfo_fwdcolor="#faac61"
     primer_bind     6149..6168
                     /label="Tet-ON_Fwd"
                     /ApEinfo_revcolor="#84b0dc"
                     /ApEinfo_fwdcolor="#84b0dc"
     CDS             complement(6264..6320)
                     /label="P2A"
                     /ApEinfo_revcolor="#c6c9d1"
                     /ApEinfo_fwdcolor="#c6c9d1"
     CDS             complement(6330..7073)
                     /label="Tet-On (3G)"
                     /ApEinfo_revcolor="#d6b295"
                     /ApEinfo_fwdcolor="#d6b295"
     primer_bind     complement(6471..6490)
                     /label="Puro_Rev_Seq Primer"
                     /ApEinfo_revcolor="#b4abac"
                     /ApEinfo_fwdcolor="#b4abac"
     primer_bind     6716..6735
                     /label="CMV-Enhancer_Fwd_Seq Primer"
                     /ApEinfo_revcolor="#faac61"
                     /ApEinfo_fwdcolor="#faac61"
     CDS             complement(7074..7097)
                     /label="FLAG"
                     /ApEinfo_revcolor="#f8d3a9"
                     /ApEinfo_fwdcolor="#f8d3a9"
     regulatory      complement(7097..7106)
                     /label="vertebrate consensus sequence for strong initiation
                     of translation (Kozak, 1987)"
                     /ApEinfo_revcolor="#85dae9"
                     /ApEinfo_fwdcolor="#85dae9"
     promoter        complement(7126..7337)
                     /label="EF-1-alpha core promoter"
                     /ApEinfo_revcolor="#d59687"
                     /ApEinfo_fwdcolor="#d59687"
     regulatory      complement(7338..7717)
                     /label="CMV Enhancer"
                     /ApEinfo_revcolor="#b1ff67"
                     /ApEinfo_fwdcolor="#b1ff67"
     primer_bind     7866..7885
                     /label="pTet_Fwd"
                     /ApEinfo_revcolor="#ffef86"
                     /ApEinfo_fwdcolor="#ffef86" extracted
     region          7877..7909
                     /label="Extracted region from Base Vector- PB-Tet-Puro"
                     /ApEinfo_revcolor="#b1ff67"
                     /ApEinfo_fwdcolor="#b1ff67" extracted
     region          7910..7942
                     /label="Extracted region from Puro Base Vector
                     #2-CMV_Enhancer"
                     /ApEinfo_revcolor="#f8d3a9"
                     /ApEinfo_fwdcolor="#f8d3a9"
     primer_bind     complement(7919..7937)
                     /label="CMV-Enhancer_Rev_Seq Primer"
                     /ApEinfo_revcolor="#85dae9"
                     /ApEinfo_fwdcolor="#85dae9"
ORIGIN
        1 ATCACCTCGA GTTTACTCCC TATCAGTGAT AGAGAACGTA TGAAGAGTTT ACTCCCTATC
       61 AGTGATAGAG AACGTATGCA GACTTTACTC CCTATCAGTG ATAGAGAACG TATAAGGAGT
      121 TTACTCCCTA TCAGTGATAG AGAACGTATG ACCAGTTTAC TCCCTATCAG TGATAGAGAA
      181 CGTATCTACA GTTTACTCCC TATCAGTGAT AGAGAACGTA TATCCAGTTT ACTCCCTATC
      241 AGTGATAGAG AACGTATAAG CTTGCCTATA TAAGCAGAGC TCGTTTAGTG AACCGTCAGA
      301 TCGCCTGGAG ACGCCATCCA CGCTGTTTTG ACCTCCATAG AAGACACCGG GACCGATCCA
      361 GCCTACCACA AGTTTGTACA AAAAAGTTGG CATGACCATG GTTGACACAG AGATGCCATT
      421 CTGGCCCACC AACTTTGGGA TCAGCTCCGT GGATCTCTCC GTAATGGAAG ACCACTCCCA
      481 CTCCTTTGAT ATCAAGCCCT TCACTACTGT TGACTTCTCC AGCATTTCTA CTCCACATTA
      541 CGAAGACATT CCATTCACAA GAACAGATCC AGTGGTTGCA GATTACAAGT ATGACCTGAA
      601 ACTTCAAGAG TACCAAAGTG CAATCAAAGT GGAGCCTGCA TCTCCACCTT ATTATTCTGA
      661 GAAGACTCAG CTCTACAATA AGCCTCATGA AGAGCCTTCC AACTCCCTCA TGGCAATTGA
      721 ATGTCGTGTC TGTGGAGATA AAGCTTCTGG ATTTCACTAT GGAGTTCATG CTTGTGAAGG
      781 ATGCAAGGGT TTCTTCCGGA GAACAATCAG ATTGAAGCTT ATCTATGACA GATGTGATCT
      841 TAACTGTCGG ATCCACAAAA AAAGTAGAAA TAAATGTCAG TACTGTCGGT TTCAGAAATG
      901 CCTTGCAGTG GGGATGTCTC ATAATGCCAT CAGGTTTGGG CGGATGCCAC AGGCCGAGAA
      961 GGAGAAGCTG TTGGCGGAGA TCTCCAGTGA TATCGACNNN NNNNNNNNNN NNNNNNNNNN
     1021 NNNNNNNNNN NNNNNNNNNN NNNNNNNNNN NNNNNNNNNN NNNNNNNNNN NNNNNNNNNN
     1081 NNNNNNNNNN NNNNNNNNNN NNNNNNNNNN NNNNNNNNNN NNNNNNNNNN NNNNNNNNNN
     1141 NNNNNNNNNN NNNNNNNNNN NNNNNNNNNN NNNNNNNNNN NNNNNNNNNN NNNNNNNNNN
     1201 NNNNNNNNNN NNNNNNNNNN NNNNNNNNNN NNNNNNNNNN NNNNNNNNNN NNNNNNNNNN
     1261 NNNNNNNNNN NNNNNNNNNN NNNNNNNNNN NNNNNNNNNN NNNNNNNNNN NNNNNNNNNN
     1321 NNNNNNNNNN NNNNNNNNNN NNNNNNNNNN NNNNNNNNNN NNNNNNNNNN NNNNNNNNNN
     1381 NNNNNNNNNN NNNNNNNNNN NNNNNNNNNN NNNNNNNNNN NNNNNNNNNN NNNNNNNNNN
     1441 NNNNNNNNNN NNNNNNNNNN NNNNNNNNNN NNNNNNNNNN NNNNNNNNNN NNNNNNNNNN
     1501 NNNNNNNNNN NNNNNNNNNN NNNNNNNNNN NNNNNNNNNN NNNNNNNNNN NNNNNNNNNN
     1561 NNNNNNNNNN NNNNNNNNNN NNNNNNNNNN NNNNNNNNNN NNNNNNNNNN NNNNNNNNNN
     1621 NNNNNNNNNN NNNNNNNNNN NNNNNNNNNN NNNNNNNNNN NNNNNNNNNN NNNNNNNNNN
     1681 NNNNNNNNNN NNNNNNNNNN NNNNNNNNNN NNNNNNNNNN NNNNNNNNNN NNNNNNNNNN
     1741 NNNNNNNNNN NNNNNNNNNN NNNNNNNNNN NNNNNNNNNN NNNNNNNNNN NNNNNNNNNN
     1801 NNNNNNNNNN NNNNNNNNNT ACTACCCAGC TTTCTTGTAC AAAGTGGTAT ACCCATACGA
     1861 TGTTCCAGAT TACGCTTAGT AATGAGAAAT ACTCAGAAGA TGTCACTCAC CATAGTCCGC
     1921 AGTGAAAGAT AAATGATCNN NNNNNNNNNN NNNNNNNNGT TTTAGAGCTA GAAATAGCAA
     1981 GTAGGCCACT GAGCAAGAAC TATGAATGAG ATCTTTAGAC ATATTGCGGC CGCTTTCTCC
     2041 GCGATCCAGA CATGATAAGA TACATTGATG AGTTTGGACA AACCAAAACT AGAATGCAGT
     2101 GAAAAAAATG CCTTATTTGT GAAATTTGTG ATGCTATTGC CTTATTTGTA ACCATTATAA
     2161 GCTGCAATAA ACAAGTTATC TATAACAAGA AAATATATAT ATAATAAGTT ATCACGTAAG
     2221 TAGAACATGA AATAACAATA TAATTATCGT ATGAGTTAAA TCTTAAAAGT CACGTAAAAG
     2281 ATAATCATGC GTCATTTTGA CTCACGCGGT CGTTATAGTT CAAAATCAGT GACACTTACC
     2341 GCATTGACAA GCACGCCTCA CGGGAGCTCC AAGCGGCGAC TGAGATGTCC TAAATGCACA
     2401 GCGACGGATT CGCGCTATTT AGAAAGAGAG AGCAATATTT CAAGAATGCA TGCGTCAATT
     2461 TTACGCAGAC TATCTTTCTA GGGTTAAGAA TTCACTGGCC GTCGTTTTAC AACGTCGTGA
     2521 CTGGGAAAAC CCTGGCGTTA CCCAACTTAA TCGCCTTGCA GCACATCCCC CTTTCGCCAG
     2581 CTGGCGTAAT AGCGAAGAGG CCCGCACCGA TCGCCCTTCC CAACAGTTGC GCAGCCTGAA
     2641 TGGCGAATGG CGCCTGATGC GGTATTTTCT CCTTACGCAT CTGTGCGGTA TTTCACACCG
     2701 CATATGGTGC ACTCTCAGTA CAATCTGCTC TGATGCCGCA TAGTTAAGCC AGCCCCGACA
     2761 CCCGCCAACA CCCGCTGACG CGCCCTGACG GGCTTGTCTG CTCCCGGCAT CCGCTTACAG
     2821 ACAAGCTGTG ACCATGTCTC CGGGAGCTGC ATGTGTCAGA GGTTTTCACC GTCATCACCG
     2881 AAACACGCGA GTTCGAAAGG GCCTCGTGAT ACGCCTATTT TTATAGGTTA ATGTCATGAT
     2941 AATAATGGTT TCTTAGACGT CAGGTGGCAC TTTTCGGGGA AATGTGCGCG GAACCCCTAT
     3001 TTGTTTATTT TTCTAAATAC ATTCAAATAT GTATCCGCTC ATGAGACAAT AACCCTGATA
     3061 AATGCTTCAA TAATATTGAA AAAGGAAGAG TATGAGTATT CAACATTTCC GTGTCGCCCT
     3121 TATTCCCTTT TTTGCGGCAT TTTGCCTTCC TGTTTTTGCT CACCCAGAAA CGCTGGTGAA
     3181 AGTAAAAGAT GCTGAAGATC AGTTGGGTGC ACGAGTGGGT TACATCGAAC TGGATCTCAA
     3241 CAGCGGTAAG ATCCTTGAGA GTTTTCGCCC CGAAGAACGT TTTCCAATGA TGAGCACTTT
     3301 TAAAGTTCTG CTATGTGGCG CGGTATTATC CCGTATTGAC GCCGGGCAAG AGCAACTCGG
     3361 TCGCCGCATA CACTATTCTC AGAATGACTT GGTTGAGTAC TCACCAGTCA CAGAAAAGCA
     3421 TCTTACGGAT GGCATGACAG TAAGAGAATT ATGCAGTGCT GCCATAACCA TGAGTGATAA
     3481 CACTGCGGCC AACTTACTTC TGACAACGAT CGGAGGACCG AAGGAGCTAA CCGCTTTTTT
     3541 GCACAACATG GGGGATCATG TAACTCGCCT TGATCGTTGG GAACCGGAGC TGAATGAAGC
     3601 CATACCAAAC GACGAGCGTG ACACCACGAT GCCTGTAGCA ATGGCAACAA CGTTGCGCAA
     3661 ACTATTAACT GGCGAACTAC TTACTCTAGC TTCCCGGCAA CAATTAATAG ACTGGATGGA
     3721 GGCGGATAAA GTTGCAGGAC CACTTCTGCG CTCGGCCCTT CCGGCTGGCT GGTTTATTGC
     3781 TGATAAATCT GGAGCCGGTG AGCGTGGTTC ACGCGGTATC ATTGCAGCAC TGGGGCCAGA
     3841 TGGTAAGCCC TCCCGTATCG TAGTTATCTA CACGACGGGG AGTCAGGCAA CTATGGATGA
     3901 ACGAAATAGA CAGATCGCTG AGATAGGTGC CTCACTGATT AAGCATTGGT AACTGTCAGA
     3961 CCAAGTTTAC TCATATATAC TTTAGATTGA TTTAAAACTT CATTTTTAAT TTAAAAGGAT
     4021 CTAGGTGAAG ATCCTTTTTG ATAATCTCAT GACCAAAATC CCTTAACGTG AGTTTTCGTT
     4081 CCACTGAGCG TCAGACCCCG TAGAAAAGAT CAAAGGATCT TCTTGAGATC CTTTTTTTCT
     4141 GCGCGTAATC TGCTGCTTGC AAACAAAAAA ACCACCGCTA CCAGCGGTGG TTTGTTTGCC
     4201 GGATCAAGAG CTACCAACTC TTTTTCCGAA GGTAACTGGC TTCAGCAGAG CGCAGATACC
     4261 AAATACTGTT CTTCTAGTGT AGCCGTAGTT AGGCCACCAC TTCAAGAACT CTGTAGCACC
     4321 GCCTACATAC CTCGCTCTGC TAATCCTGTT ACCAGTGGCT GCTGCCAGTG GCGATAAGTC
     4381 GTGTCTTACC GGGTTGGACT CAAGACGATA GTTACCGGAT AAGGCGCAGC GGTCGGGCTG
     4441 AACGGGGGGT TCGTGCACAC AGCCCAGCTT GGAGCGAACG ACCTACACCG AACTGAGATA
     4501 CCTACAGCGT GAGCTATGAG AAAGCGCCAC GCTTCCCGAA GGGAGAAAGG CGGACAGGTA
     4561 TCCGGTAAGC GGCAGGGTCG GAACAGGAGA GCGCACGAGG GAGCTTCCAG GGGGAAACGC
     4621 CTGGTATCTT TATAGTCCTG TCGGGTTTCG CCACCTCTGA CTTGAGCGTC GATTTTTGTG
     4681 ATGCTCGTCA GGGGGGCGGA GCCTATGGAA AAACGCCAGC AACGCGGCCT TTTTACGGTT
     4741 CCTGGCCTTT TGCTGGCCTT TTGCTCACAT GTTCTTTCCT GCGTTATCCC CTGATTCTGT
     4801 GGATAACCGT ATTACCGCCT TTGAGTGAGC TGATACCGCT CGCCGCAGCC GAACGACCGA
     4861 GCGCAGCGAG TCAGTGAGCG AGGAAGCGGA TGAGCGCCCA ATACGCAAAC CGCCTCTCAC
     4921 CGCGCGTTGG CCGATTCATT AATGCAGCTG GCACGACAGG TTTCCCGACT GGAAAGCGGG
     4981 CAGTGAGCGC AACGCAAACC GCCTCTCCCC GCGCGTTGGC CGATTCATTA ATGCAGCTGG
     5041 CACGACAGGT TTCCCGACTG GAAAGCGGGC AGTGAGCGCA ACGCAATTAA TGTGAGTTAG
     5101 CTCACTCATT AGGCACCCCA GGCTTTACAC TTTATGCTTC CGGCTCGTAT GTTGTGTGGA
     5161 ATTGTGAGCG GATAACAATT TCACACAGGA AACAGCTATG ACCATGATTA CGCCAAGGTC
     5221 GACTTAACCC TAGAAAGATA ATCATATTGT GACGTACGTT AAAGATAATC ATGCGTAAAA
     5281 TTGACGCATG TGTTTTATCG GTCTGTATAT CGAGGTTTAT TTATTAATTT GAATAGATAT
     5341 TAAGTTTTAT TATATTTACA CTTACATACT AATAATAAAT TCAACAAACA ATTTATTTAT
     5401 GTTTATTTAT TTATTAAAAA AAAACAAAAA CTCAAAATTT CTTCTATAAA GTAACAAAAC
     5461 TTTTAGCAGT GAAAAAAATG CTTTATTTGT GAAATTTGTG ATGCTATTGC TTTATTTGTA
     5521 ACCATTATAA GCTGCAATAA ACAAGTTAAC AACAACAATT GCATTCATTT TATGTTTCAG
     5581 GTTCAGGGGG AGGTGTGGGA GGTTTTTTAA AGCAAGTAAA ACCTCTACAA ATGTGGTATG
     5641 GCTGATTATG ATCCTCTGGA GATTCATGCG CCAGGTTTTC TGGTCATGCA CCACGTTCGT
     5701 GGGCCCTCAG GAACCTCCAC GTCAGCGGTA ACTGTGAAGC CCAGTCGCTC GTAAAAAGGA
     5761 AGATTCCGGG GAGCACTGGT TTCGAGGAAC GCCGGCACGC CAGCCCGTTC CGCGGCCTCA
     5821 ACACCAGGAA GAACGACAGC GCTTCCCAAA CCTTTACCTT GGTGATCTGG GCTGACACCG
     5881 ACAGTGGCAA GAAACCACGC AGGCTCCTTT GGTCTATGAG GAGCCAGCAA GCCCTCCATT
     5941 TGCTGTTGTG CCGCCAACCT ACTCCCTGAC AGCTCGGCCA TCCGCGGACC TATTTCCGCG
     6001 AACACTGCGC CGGCTTCGAC GCTTTCCGGA GTAGTCCAGA CCGCAACTGC GGCACCATCG
     6061 TCCGCAACCC AAACTTTACC AATGTCCAGA CCCACGCGCG TAAGAAACAG CTCTTGCAAC
     6121 TCAGTTACCC TCTCTATGTG TCTGTCCGGA TCTACGGTAT GGCGGGTCGC TGGATAATCT
     6181 GCAAATGCTG CGGCAAGTGT TCGGACAGCC CGTGGTACAT CGTCACGGGT AGCGAGCCTA
     6241 ACAGTGGGCT TATATTCCGT CATGGGGCCG GGGTTCTCCT CCACGTCGCC GGCCTGCTTC
     6301 AGCAGGCTGA AGTTGGTGGC GCCGCTGCCC CCGGGGAGCA TGTCAAGGTC AAAATCGTCA
     6361 AGAGCGTCAG CAGGCAGCAT ATCAAGGTCA AAGTCGTCAA GGGCATCGGC TGGGAGCATG
     6421 TCTAAGTCAA AATCGTCAAG GGCGTCGGTC GGCCCGCCGC TTTCGCACTT TAGCTGTTTC
     6481 TCCAGGCCAC ATATGATTAG TTCCAGGCCG AAAAGGAAGG CAGGTTCGGC TCCCTGCCGG
     6541 TCGAACAGCT CAATTGCTTG TTTCAGAAGT GGGGGCATAG AATCGGTGGT AGGTGTCTCT
     6601 CTTTCCTCTT TTGCTACTTG ATGCTCCTGT TCCTCCAATA CGCAGCCCAG TGTAAAGTGG
     6661 CCCACGGCGG ACAGAGCGTA CAGTGCGTTC TCCAGGGAGA AGCCTTGCTG ACACAGGAAC
     6721 GCGAGCTGAT TTTCCAGGGT TTCGTACTGT TTCTCTGTTG GGCGGGTGCC GAGATGCACT
     6781 TTAGCCCCGT CACGATGTGA GAGGAGAGCA CAGCGGTATG ACTTGGCGTT GTTCCGCAGA
     6841 AAGTCTTGCC ATGACTCGCC TTCCAGGGGG CAGGAGTGGG TATGATGCCT GTCCAGCATC
     6901 TCGATTGGCA GGGCATCGAG CAGGGCCCGC TTGTTCTTCA CGTGCCAGTA CAGGGTAGGC
     6961 TGCTCAACTC CCAGCTTTTG AGCGAGTTTC CTTGTCGTCA GGCCTTCGAT ACCGACTCCA
     7021 TTGAGTAATT CCAGAGCAGA GTTTATGACT TTGCTCTTGT CCAGTCTAGA CATCTTATCG
     7081 TCATCGTCTT TGTAATCCAT GGTGGCGGAT CCCGCGTCAC GACACCTGTG TTCTGGCGGC
     7141 AAACCCGTTG CGAAAAAGAA CGTTCACGGC GACTACTGCA CTTATATACG GTTCTCCCCC
     7201 ACCCTCGGGA AAAAGGCGGA GCCAGTACAC GACATCACTT TCCCAGTTTA CCCCGCGCCA
     7261 CCTTCTCTAG GCACCGGTTC AATTGCCGAC CCCTCCCCCC AACTTCTCGG GCACTGTGGG
     7321 CCATGTGCGC TCTGCCCCAT GGTAATAGCC ATGACTAATA CGTAGATGTA CTGCCAAGTA
     7381 GGAAAGTGCC ATAAGGTCAT GTACTGGGCA TAATGCCAGG CGGGCCATTT ACCGTCATTG
     7441 ACGTCAATAG GGGGCGTACT TGGCATATGA TACACTTGAT GTACTGCCAA GTGGGCAGTT
     7501 TACCGTAAAT ACTCCACCCA TTGACGTCAA TGGAAAGTGC CTATTGGCGT TACTATGGGA
     7561 ACATACGTCA TTATTGACGT CAATGGGCGG GGGTCGTTGG GCGGTCAGCC AGGCGGGCCA
     7621 TTTACCGTAA GTTATGTAAC GCGGAACTCC ATATATGGGC TATGAACTAA TGACCCCGTA
     7681 ATTGATTACT ATTAATAACT AGTCAATAAT CAATGTCATA AGCTCTAATC GCATAATCGA
     7741 GCTAAGAGCG ATTAATATGC TTAGCTAGCT TAGCTAAGCT AGATTTCTCT ATTCTCCCAC
     7801 AATATATAGC AGCTATTAGC TTAGCAGTCC GAATACGATC GTCCACGATC CATAAGCGTA
     7861 ACACATTTGA GTAGCGACTG ACGGGCACCG GAGCCACTCG AGTGGAATTA CTGACGGGCA
     7921 CCGGAGCCAC TCGAGTGGAA TT
//
